Addgene plasmid #171758: pHR-PGK-WP1-CRY2PHR-VP64
Purpose: Lentiviral vector for constitutive expression of fusion protein WP1-CRY2PHR-VP64
Depositing lab: Yingxiao Wang. Depositing organization: University of California, San Diego (UCSD). Publication: Engineering light-controllable CAR T cells for cancer immunotherapy. Huang Z, Wu Y, Allen ME, Pan Y, Kyriakakis P, Lu S, Chang YJ, Wang X, Chien S, Wang Y. Sci Adv. 2020 Feb 19;6(8):eaay9209. doi: 10.1126/sciadv.aay9209. eCollection 2020 Feb. PubMed 32128416.
Backbone
  Vector backbone: pHR-PGK
  Backbone size w/o insert (bp): 8919
  Total vector size (bp): 10707
  Vector type: Mammalian Expression, Lentiviral
Growth in bacteria
  Bacterial resistance: Ampicillin, 100 μg/mL
  Growth temperature: 37°C
  Growth strain: NEB Stable
  Copy number: High Copy
Gene/Insert
  Gene/Insert name: WP1-CRY2PHR-VP64
  Species: Synthetic
  Insert size (bp): 1788
  Promoter: PGK
  Cloning method: Gibson Cloning
  Sequencing primers: 5′ ccaatagcagctttgctccttc; 3′ tgatatcaagcttgcatgcctg
Terms and licenses: Academic/Nonprofit Terms; Industry Terms: Not Available to Industry
How to cite: pHR-PGK-WP1-CRY2PHR-VP64 was a gift from Yingxiao Wang (Addgene plasmid # 171758 ; http://n2t.net/addgene:171758 ; RRID:Addgene_171758)
