[The description below was written by a language model from this plasmid's Addgene catalogue record and pLannotate feature annotations shown in this document.]
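Description:
pHR-PGK-WP1-CRY2PHR-VP64 is a lentiviral transfer vector built on the pHR-PGK backbone for constitutive expression of a synthetic fusion protein in mammalian cells. It is propagated in E. coli as a high-copy plasmid through a ColE1/pUC-type origin and selected with ampicillin via the β-lactamase gene. The backbone also carries legacy remnants picked up by annotation, including partial tetracycline resistance, rop and bom fragments, and an SV40 promoter–gpt–SV40 small t intron/poly(A) cassette lying outside the proviral region. The catalogue lists about 10.7 kb, and the sequenced record is marginally longer.

The viral portion comprises a truncated HIV-1 5' LTR, the Ψ packaging signal with a partial gag sequence, the Rev response element for Rev-dependent nuclear export of the genomic RNA, and the cPPT/CTS, which aids nuclear import of the reverse-transcribed genome. It ends in a U3-deleted, self-inactivating 3' LTR, so that after integration expression depends on the internal promoter. That promoter is mouse PGK, driving the roughly 1.8 kb WP1-CRY2PHR-VP64 open reading frame, followed by a WPRE to enhance transcript stability and expression. The feature table identifies a bipartite nucleoplasmin nuclear localization signal immediately upstream of the Arabidopsis thaliana CRY2 fragment (the photolyase homology region, a blue-light-responsive domain). The short stretch between the promoter and the NLS and the unannotated region downstream of CRY2 presumably hold WP1 and the VP64 transcriptional activation domain, though neither is annotated and the record does not define WP1. The associated work concerns light-controllable CAR T cells, consistent with use as the activator half of a light-inducible gene expression system delivered by lentiviral transduction.
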