Features (pLannotate 1.2.2; 34 found; start..end, strand, type, name):
     38..106     +  CDS            nef (fragment): NEF_HV1Z2 - Experimental evidence at protein level: Swiss-Prot protein existence level 1. Extracellular Nef protein targets CD4(+) T-lymphocytes for apoptosis by interacting with CXCR4 surface receptors. From Human immunodeficiency virus type 1 group M subtype D (isolate Z2/CDC-Z34) (HIV-1).
    108..341     +  LTR            3' LTR (ΔU3): self-inactivating 3' long terminal repeat (LTR) from HIV-1
    366..384     -  promoter       SP6 promoter: promoter for bacteriophage SP6 RNA polymerase
    612..891     +  CDS            TcR (fragment): tetracycline efflux protein; tet; confers resistance to tetracycline
    892..940     -  misc_feature   bom (fragment): basis of mobility region from pBR322
   1042..1077    -  CDS            rop (fragment): Rop protein, which maintains plasmids at low copy number; rop
   1172..1276    +  promoter       AmpR promoter: bla
   1277..2137    +  CDS            AmpR: β-lactamase; bla; confers resistance to ampicillin, carbenicillin, and related antibiotics
   2308..2896    +  rep_origin     ori: high-copy-number ColE1/pMB1/pBR322/pUC origin of replication
   3079..3135    +  CDS            lacI (fragment): lac repressor; lacI; The lac repressor binds to the lac operator to inhibit transcription in E. coli. This inhibition can be relieved by adding lactose or isopropyl-β-D-thiogalactopyranoside (IPTG).
   3142..3471    +  promoter       SV40 promoter: SV40 enhancer and early promoter
   3671..3790    +  CDS            gpt (fragment): XGPT_ECOLI - Also known as gpp, gxu. Experimental evidence at protein level: Swiss-Prot protein existence level 1. Purine salvage pathway enzyme that catalyzes the transfer of the ribosyl-5-phosphate group from 5-phospho-alpha-D-ribose 1- diphosphate (PRPP) to the N9 position of the 6-oxopurines guanine and xanthine to form the corresponding ribonucleotides GMP (guanosine 5'- monophosphate) and XMP (xanthosine 5'-monophosphate), with the release of PPi. To a lesser extent, also acts on hypoxanthine (PubMed:9100006, PubMed:3886014). Does not ribophosphorylate adenine (PubMed:3886014). From Esch
   3790..4125    +  CDS            gpt (fragment): XGPT_ECOLI - Also known as gpp, gxu. Experimental evidence at protein level: Swiss-Prot protein existence level 1. Purine salvage pathway enzyme that catalyzes the transfer of the ribosyl-5-phosphate group from 5-phospho-alpha-D-ribose 1- diphosphate (PRPP) to the N9 position of the 6-oxopurines guanine and xanthine to form the corresponding ribonucleotides GMP (guanosine 5'- monophosphate) and XMP (xanthosine 5'-monophosphate), with the release of PPi. To a lesser extent, also acts on hypoxanthine (PubMed:9100006, PubMed:3886014). Does not ribophosphorylate adenine (PubMed:3886014). From Esch
   4220..4525    +  CDS            frsA (fragment): FRSA_ECOLI - Also known as yafA. Experimental evidence at protein level: Swiss-Prot protein existence level 1. Catalyzes the hydrolysis of esters (PubMed:15808744). Displays esterase activity toward pNP-butyrate (PubMed:15808744). May stimulate mixed-acid fermentation by acting as a fermentation/respiration switch that down-regulates respiration and up- regulates fermentation rates (PubMed:15169777). From Escherichia coli (strain K12).
   4529..4603    +  CDS            small t antigen (fragment): SV40 (simian virus 40) small t antigen
   4605..4670    +  intron         small t intron: SV40 (simian virus 40) small t antigen intron
   4800..4820    +  CDS            SV40 NLS: nuclear localization signal of SV40 (simian virus 40) large T antigen
   5139..5222    +  CDS            large T antigen (fragment): large T antigen from SV40 (simian virus 40)
   5245..5379    +  polyA_signal   SV40 poly(A) signal: SV40 polyadenylation signal
   5546..5875    +  CDS            nef (fragment): NEF_HV1BR - Experimental evidence at protein level: Swiss-Prot protein existence level 1. Extracellular Nef protein targets CD4(+) T-lymphocytes for apoptosis by interacting with CXCR4 surface receptors (PubMed:14990729). From Human immunodeficiency virus type 1 group M subtype B (isolate BRU/LAI) (HIV-1).
   5923..6180    +  LTR            5' LTR (truncated): truncated 5' long terminal repeat (LTR) from HIV-1
   6227..6352    +  misc_feature   HIV-1 Ψ: packaging signal of human immunodeficiency virus type 1
   6336..6674    +  CDS            HIV-1 gag (fragment): gag protein from human immunodeficiency virus 1; gag
   6849..7082    +  misc_feature   RRE: The Rev response element (RRE) of HIV-1 allows for Rev-dependent mRNA export from the nucleus to the cytoplasm.
   7459..7559    +  CDS            Rev (fragment): human immunodeficiency virus 1 (HIV-1) Rev protein; rev; enhances nuclear export of unspliced and incompletely spliced viral mRNAs
   7596..7713    +  misc_feature   cPPT/CTS: central polypurine tract and central termination sequence of HIV-1
   7750..7772    -  misc_feature   MCS (fragment): pBluescript multiple cloning site
   7773..8272    +  promoter       PGK promoter: mouse phosphoglycerate kinase 1 promoter
   8326..8373    +  CDS            nucleoplasmin NLS: bipartite nuclear localization signal from nucleoplasmin
   8374..9867    +  CDS            CRY2 (fragment): CRY2_ARATH - Also known as PHH1 From Arabidopsis thaliana (Mouse-ear cress).
  10120..10150   +  misc_feature   MCS (fragment): pUC18/19 multiple cloning site
  10151..10169   +  misc_feature   MCS (fragment): pBluescript multiple cloning site
  10169..10757   +  misc_feature   WPRE: woodchuck hepatitis virus posttranscriptional regulatory element
  10758..21      +  misc_feature   MCS (fragment) (across the origin): pBluescript multiple cloning site
>Addgene plasmid #171758 | pHR-PGK-WP1-CRY2PHR-VP64 | addgene full sequence | sequence record 341905 | Addgene NGS Result
CGATACCGTCGACCTCGAGGGAATTAATTCGAGCTCGGTACCTTTAAGACCAATGACTTACAAGGCAGCT
GTAGATCTTAGCCACTTTTTAAAAGAAAAGGGGGGACTGGAAGGGCTAATTCACTCCCAACGAAGACAAG
ATCTGCTTTTTGCTTGTACTGGGTCTCTCTGGTTAGACCAGATCTGAGCCTGGGAGCTCTCTGGCTAACT
AGGGAACCCACTGCTTAAGCCTCAATAAAGCTTGCCTTGAGTGCTTCAAGTAGTGTGTGCCCGTCTGTTG
TGTGACTCTGGTAACTAGAGATCCCTCAGACCCTTTTAGTCAGTGTGGAAAATCTCTAGCAGCATCTAGA
ATTAATTCCGTGTATTCTATAGTGTCACCTAAATCGTATGTGTATGATACATAAGGTTATGTATTAATTG
TAGCCGCGTTCTAACGACAATATGTACAAGCCTAATTGTGTAGCATCTGGCTTACTGAAGCAGACCCTAT
CATCTCTCTCGTAAACTGCCGTCAGAGTCGGTTTGGTTGGACGAACCTTCTGAGTTTCTGGTAACGCCGT
CCCGCACCCGGAAATGGTCAGCGAACCAATCAGCAGGGTCATCGCTAGCCAGATCCTCTACGCCGGACGC
ATCGTGGCCGGCATCACCGGCGCCACAGGTGCGGTTGCTGGCGCCTATATCGCCGACATCACCGATGGGG
AAGATCGGGCTCGCCACTTCGGGCTCATGAGCGCTTGTTTCGGCGTGGGTATGGTGGCAGGCCCCGTGGC
CGGGGGACTGTTGGGCGCCATCTCCTTGCATGCACCATTCCTTGCGGCGGCGGTGCTCAACGGCCTCAAC
CTACTACTGGGCTGCTTCCTAATGCAGGAGTCGCATAAGGGAGAGCGTCGAATGGTGCACTCTCAGTACA
ATCTGCTCTGATGCCGCATAGTTAAGCCAGCCCCGACACCCGCCAACACCCGCTGACGCGCCCTGACGGG
CTTGTCTGCTCCCGGCATCCGCTTACAGACAAGCTGTGACCGTCTCCGGGAGCTGCATGTGTCAGAGGTT
TTCACCGTCATCACCGAAACGCGCGAGACGAAAGGGCCTCGTGATACGCCTATTTTTATAGGTTAATGTC
ATGATAATAATGGTTTCTTAGACGTCAGGTGGCACTTTTCGGGGAAATGTGCGCGGAACCCCTATTTGTT
TATTTTTCTAAATACATTCAAATATGTATCCGCTCATGAGACAATAACCCTGATAAATGCTTCAATAATA
TTGAAAAAGGAAGAGTATGAGTATTCAACATTTCCGTGTCGCCCTTATTCCCTTTTTTGCGGCATTTTGC
CTTCCTGTTTTTGCTCACCCAGAAACGCTGGTGAAAGTAAAAGATGCTGAAGATCAGTTGGGTGCACGAG
TGGGTTACATCGAACTGGATCTCAACAGCGGTAAGATCCTTGAGAGTTTTCGCCCCGAAGAACGTTTTCC
AATGATGAGCACTTTTAAAGTTCTGCTATGTGGCGCGGTATTATCCCGTATTGACGCCGGGCAAGAGCAA
CTCGGTCGCCGCATACACTATTCTCAGAATGACTTGGTTGAGTACTCACCAGTCACAGAAAAGCATCTTA
CGGATGGCATGACAGTAAGAGAATTATGCAGTGCTGCCATAACCATGAGTGATAACACTGCGGCCAACTT
ACTTCTGACAACGATCGGAGGACCGAAGGAGCTAACCGCTTTTTTGCACAACATGGGGGATCATGTAACT
CGCCTTGATCGTTGGGAACCGGAGCTGAATGAAGCCATACCAAACGACGAGCGTGACACCACGATGCCTG
TAGCAATGGCAACAACGTTGCGCAAACTATTAACTGGCGAACTACTTACTCTAGCTTCCCGGCAACAATT
AATAGACTGGATGGAGGCGGATAAAGTTGCAGGACCACTTCTGCGCTCGGCCCTTCCGGCTGGCTGGTTT
ATTGCTGATAAATCTGGAGCCGGTGAGCGTGGGTCTCGCGGTATCATTGCAGCACTGGGGCCAGATGGTA
AGCCCTCCCGTATCGTAGTTATCTACACGACGGGGAGTCAGGCAACTATGGATGAACGAAATAGACAGAT
CGCTGAGATAGGTGCCTCACTGATTAAGCATTGGTAACTGTCAGACCAAGTTTACTCATATATACTTTAG
ATTGATTTAAAACTTCATTTTTAATTTAAAAGGATCTAGGTGAAGATCCTTTTTGATAATCTCATGACCA
AAATCCCTTAACGTGAGTTTTCGTTCCACTGAGCGTCAGACCCCGTAGAAAAGATCAAAGGATCTTCTTG
AGATCCTTTTTTTCTGCGCGTAATCTGCTGCTTGCAAACAAAAAAACCACCGCTACCAGCGGTGGTTTGT
TTGCCGGATCAAGAGCTACCAACTCTTTTTCCGAAGGTAACTGGCTTCAGCAGAGCGCAGATACCAAATA
CTGTTCTTCTAGTGTAGCCGTAGTTAGGCCACCACTTCAAGAACTCTGTAGCACCGCCTACATACCTCGC
TCTGCTAATCCTGTTACCAGTGGCTGCTGCCAGTGGCGATAAGTCGTGTCTTACCGGGTTGGACTCAAGA
CGATAGTTACCGGATAAGGCGCAGCGGTCGGGCTGAACGGGGGGTTCGTGCACACAGCCCAGCTTGGAGC
GAACGACCTACACCGAACTGAGATACCTACAGCGTGAGCTATGAGAAAGCGCCACGCTTCCCGAAGGGAG
AAAGGCGGACAGGTATCCGGTAAGCGGCAGGGTCGGAACAGGAGAGCGCACGAGGGAGCTTCCAGGGGGA
AACGCCTGGTATCTTTATAGTCCTGTCGGGTTTCGCCACCTCTGACTTGAGCGTCGATTTTTGTGATGCT
CGTCAGGGGGGCGGAGCCTATGGAAAAACGCCAGCAACGCGGCCTTTTTACGGTTCCTGGCCTTTTGCTG
GCCTTTTGCTCACATGTTCTTTCCTGCGTTATCCCCTGATTCTGTGGATAACCGTATTACCGCCTTTGAG
TGAGCTGATACCGCTCGCCGCAGCCGAACGACCGAGCGCAGCGAGTCAGTGAGCGAGGAAGCGGAAGAGC
GCCCAATACGCAAACCGCCTCTCCCCGCGCGTTGGCCGATTCATTAATGCAGCTGTGGAATGTGTGTCAG
TTAGGGTGTGGAAAGTCCCCAGGCTCCCCAGCAGGCAGAAGTATGCAAAGCATGCATCTCAATTAGTCAG
CAACCAGGTGTGGAAAGTCCCCAGGCTCCCCAGCAGGCAGAAGTATGCAAAGCATGCATCTCAATTAGTC
AGCAACCATAGTCCCGCCCCTAACTCCGCCCATCCCGCCCCTAACTCCGCCCAGTTCCGCCCATTCTCCG
CCCCATGGCTGACTAATTTTTTTTATTTATGCAGAGGCCGAGGCCGCCTCGGCCTCTGAGCTATTCCAGA
AGTAGTGAGGAGGCTTTTTTGGAGGCCTAGGCTTTTGCAAAAAGCTTGGACACAAGACAGGCTTGCGAGA
TATGTTTGAGAATACCACTTTATCCCGCGTCAGGGAGAGGCAGTGCGTAAAAAGACGCGGACTCATGTGA
AATACTGGTTTTTAGTGCGCCAGATCTCTATAATCTCGCGCAACCTATTTTCCCCTCGAACACTTTTTAA
GCCGTAGATAAACAGGCTGGGACACTTCACATGAGCGAAAAATACATCGTCACCTGGGACATGTTGCAGA
TCCATGCACGTAAACTCGCAAGCCGACTGATGCCTTCTGAACAATGGAAAGGCATTATTGCCGTAAGCCG
TGGCGGTCTGTACCGGGTGCGTTACTGGCGCGTGAACTGGGTATTCGTCATGTCGATACCGTTTGTATTT
CCAGCTACGATCACGACAACCAGCGCGAGCTTAAAGTGCTGAAACGCGCAGAAGGCGATGGCGAAGGCTT
CATCGTTATTGATGACCTGGTGGATACCGGTGGTACTGCGGTTGCGATTCGTGAAATGTATCCAAAAGCG
CACTTTGTCACCATCTTCGCAAAACCGGCTGGTCGTCCGCTGGTTGATGACTATGTTGTTGATATCCCGC
AAGATACCTGGATTGAACAGCCGTGGGATATGGGCGTCGTATTCGTCCCGCCAATCTCCGGTCGCTAATC
TTTTCAACGCCTGGCACTGCCGGGCGTTGTTCTTTTTAACTTCAGGCGGGTTACAATAGTTTCCAGTAAG
TATTCTGGAGGCTGCATCCATGACACAGGCAAACCTGAGCGAAACCCTGTTCAAACCCCGCTTTAAACAT
CCTGAAACCTCGACGCTAGTCCGCCGCTTTAATCACGGCGCACAACCGCCTGTGCAGTCGGCCCTTGATG
GTAAAACCATCCCTCACTGGTATCGCATGATTAACCGTCTGATGTGGATCTGGCGCGGCATTGACCCACG
CGAAATCCTCGACGTCCAGGCACGTATTGTGATGAGCGATGCCGAACGTACCGACGATGATTTATACGAT
ACGGTGATTGGCTACCGTGGCGGCAACTGGATTTATGAGTGGGCCCCGGATCTTTGTGAAGGAACCTTAC
TTCTGTGGTGTGACATAATTGGACAAACTACCTACAGAGATTTAAAGCTCTAAGGTAAATATAAAATTTT
TAAGTGTATAATGTGTTAAACTACTGATTCTAATTGTTTGTGTATTTTAGATTCCAACCTATGGAACTGA
TGAATGGGAGCAGTGGTGGAATGCCTTTAATGAGGAAAACCTGTTTTGCTCAGAAGAAATGCCATCTAGT
GATGATGAGGCTACTGCTGACTCTCAACATTCTACTCCTCCAAAAAAGAAGAGAAAGGTAGAAGACCCCA
AGGACTTTCCTTCAGAATTGCTAAGTTTTTTGAGTCATGCTGTGTTTAGTAATAGAACTCTTGCTTGCTT
TGCTATTTACACCACAAAGGAAAAAGCTGCACTGCTATACAAGAAAATTATGGAAAAATATTCTGTAACC
TTTATAAGTAGGCATAACAGTTATAATCATAACATACTGTTTTTTCTTACTCCACACAGGCATAGAGTGT
CTGCTATTAATAACTATGCTCAAAAATTGTGTACCTTTAGCTTTTTAATTTGTAAAGGGGTTAATAAGGA
ATATTTGATGTATAGTGCCTTGACTAGAGATCATAATCAGCCATACCACATTTGTAGAGGTTTTACTTGC
TTTAAAAAACCTCCCACACCTCCCCCTGAACCTGAAACATAAAATGAATGCAATTGTTGTTGTTAACTTG
TTTATTGCAGCTTATAATGGTTACAAATAAAGCAATAGCATCACAAATTTCACAAATAAAGCATTTTTTT
CACTGCATTCTAGTTGTGGTTTGTCCAAACTCATCAATGTATCTTATCATGTCTGGATCAACTGGATAAC
TCAAGCTAACCAAAATCATCCCAAACTTCCCACCCCATACCCTATTACCACTGCCAATTACCTGTGGTTT
CATTTACTCTAAACCTGTGATTCCTCTGAATTATTTTCATTTTAAAGAAATTGTATTTGTTAAATATGTA
CTACAAACTTAGTAGTTGGAAGGGCTAATTCACTCCCAAAGAAGACAAGATATCCTTGATCTGTGGATCT
ACCACACACAAGGCTACTTCCCTGATTAGCAGAACTACACACCAGGGCCAGGGGTCAGATATCCACTGAC
CTTTGGATGGTGCTACAAGCTAGTACCAGTTGAGCCAGATAAGGTAGAAGAGGCCAATAAAGGAGAGAAC
ACCAGCTTGTTACACCCTGTGAGCCTGCATGGGATGGATGACCCGGAGAGAGAAGTGTTAGAGTGGAGGT
TTGACAGCCGCCTAGCATTTCATCACGTGGCCCGAGAGCTGCATCCGGAGTACTTCAAGAACTGCTGATA
TCGAGCTTGCTACAAGGGACTTTCCGCTGGGGACTTTCCAGGGAGGCGTGGCCTGGGCGGGACTGGGGAG
TGGCGAGCCCTCAGATCCTGCATATAAGCAGCTGCTTTTTGCCTGTACTGGGTCTCTCTGGTTAGACCAG
ATCTGAGCCTGGGAGCTCTCTGGCTAACTAGGGAACCCACTGCTTAAGCCTCAATAAAGCTTGCCTTGAG
TGCTTCAAGTAGTGTGTGCCCGTCTGTTGTGTGACTCTGGTAACTAGAGATCCCTCAGACCCTTTTAGTC
AGTGTGGAAAATCTCTAGCAGTGGCGCCCGAACAGGGACTTGAAAGCGAAAGGGAAACCAGAGGAGCTCT
CTCGACGCAGGACTCGGCTTGCTGAAGCGCGCACGGCAAGAGGCGAGGGGCGGCGACTGGTGAGTACGCC
AAAAATTTTGACTAGCGGAGGCTAGAAGGAGAGAGATGGGTGCGAGAGCGTCAGTATTAAGCGGGGGAGA
ATTAGATCGCGATGGGAAAAAATTCGGTTAAGGCCAGGGGGAAAGAAAAAATATAAATTAAAACATATAG
TATGGGCAAGCAGGGAGCTAGAACGATTCGCAGTTAATCCTGGCCTGTTAGAAACATCAGAAGGCTGTAG
ACAAATACTGGGACAGCTACAACCATCCCTTCAGACAGGATCAGAAGAACTTAGATCATTATATAATACA
GTAGCAACCCTCTATTGTGTGCATCAAAGGATAGAGATAAAAGACACCAAGGAAGCTTTAGACAAGATAG
AGGAAGAGCAAAACAAAAGTAAGACCACCGCACAGCAAGCGGCCGGCCGCTGATCTTCAGACCTGGAGGA
GGAGATATGAGGGACAATTGGAGAAGTGAATTATATAAATATAAAGTAGTAAAAATTGAACCATTAGGAG
TAGCACCCACCAAGGCAAAGAGAAGAGTGGTGCAGAGAGAAAAAAGAGCAGTGGGAATAGGAGCTTTGTT
CCTTGGGTTCTTGGGAGCAGCAGGAAGCACTATGGGCGCAGCGTCAATGACGCTGACGGTACAGGCCAGA
CAATTATTGTCTGGTATAGTGCAGCAGCAGAACAATTTGCTGAGGGCTATTGAGGCGCAACAGCATCTGT
TGCAACTCACAGTCTGGGGCATCAAGCAGCTCCAGGCAAGAATCCTGGCTGTGGAAAGATACCTAAAGGA
TCAACAGCTCCTGGGGATTTGGGGTTGCTCTGGAAAACTCATTTGCACCACTGCTGTGCCTTGGAATGCT
AGTTGGAGTAATAAATCTCTGGAACAGATTTGGAATCACACGACCTGGATGGAGTGGGACAGAGAAATTA
ACAATTACACAAGCTTAATACACTCCTTAATTGAAGAATCGCAAAACCAGCAAGAAAAGAATGAACAAGA
ATTATTGGAATTAGATAAATGGGCAAGTTTGTGGAATTGGTTTAACATAACAAATTGGCTGTGGTATATA
AAATTATTCATAATGATAGTAGGAGGCTTGGTAGGTTTAAGAATAGTTTTTGCTGTACTTTCTATAGTGA
ATAGAGTTAGGCAGGGATATTCACCATTATCGTTTCAGACCCACCTCCCAACCCCGAGGGGACCCGACAG
GCCCGAAGGAATAGAAGAAGAAGGTGGAGAGAGAGACAGAGACAGATCCATTCGATTAGTGAACGGATCT
CGACGGTATCGCCAAATGGCAGTATTCATCCACAATTTTAAAAGAAAAGGGGGGATTGGGGGGTACAGTG
CAGGGGAAAGAATAGTAGACATAATAGCAACAGACATACAAACTAAAGAATTACAAAAACAAATTACAAA
AATTCAAAATTTTCGGGTTTATTACAGGGACAGCAGAGATCCAGTTTGGATCGATAAGCTTGATATCGAA
TTGGGTAGGGGAGGCGCTTTTCCCAAGGCAGTCTGGAGCATGCGCTTTAGCAGCCCCGCTGGGCACTTGG
CGCTACACAAGTGGCCTCTGGCCTCGCACACATTCCACATCCACCGGTAGGCGCCAACCGGCTCCGTTCT
TTGGTGGCCCCTTCGCGCCACCTTCTACTCCTCCCCTAGTCAGGAAGTTCCCCCCCGCCCCGCAGCTCGC
GTCGTGCAGGACGTGACAAATGGAAGTAGCACGTCTCACTAGTCTCGTGCAGATGGACAGCACCGCTGAG
CAATGGAAGCGGGTAGGCCTTTGGGGCAGCGGCCAATAGCAGCTTTGCTCCTTCGCTTTCTGGGCTCAGA
GGCTGGGAAGGGGTGGGTCCGGGGGCGGGCTCAGGGGCGGGCTCAGGGGCGGGGCGGGCGCCCGAAGGTC
CTCCGGAGGCCCGGCATTCTGCACGCTTCAAAAGCGCACGTCTGCCGCGCTGTTCTCCTCTTCCTCATCT
CCGGGCCTTTCGAATTCGCCACCATGGGTACTCCACCACCGCCATATACTGTTGGCACTGGTATGAAAAG
GCCGGCGGCCACGAAAAAGGCCGGCCAGGCAAAAAAGAAAAAGAAGATGGACAAAAAGACGATTGTGTGG
TTTAGACGTGACCTTCGCATTGAGGACAACCCTGCGTTGGCAGCGGCAGCGCATGAAGGTTCGGTATTCC
CTGTCTTTATCTGGTGTCCCGAAGAGGAGGGGCAATTCTATCCCGGTCGCGCGTCCCGATGGTGGATGAA
ACAGTCGCTCGCACATCTTAGCCAGTCGTTGAAGGCGCTCGGCTCTGATCTGACGCTCATCAAAACACAC
AATACAATTTCTGCCATTCTGGATTGCATTAGGGTGACTGGTGCCACCAAAGTTGTGTTCAATCACCTTT
ATGATCCCGTAAGCCTGGTCAGGGATCATACAGTAAAAGAGAAACTTGTAGAGAGGGGAATCAGCGTCCA
ATCGTACAATGGGGACTTGTTGTATGAACCGTGGGAAATCTATTGTGAGAAAGGCAAACCTTTCACTTCC
TTCAATTCGTACTGGAAGAAATGCCTCGACATGTCCATCGAGTCAGTCATGCTGCCGCCACCTTGGAGAC
TTATGCCCATTACTGCTGCGGCAGAGGCGATCTGGGCTTGCAGCATCGAAGAACTTGGTCTGGAAAACGA
AGCGGAAAAACCCAGTAACGCGCTCCTGACGCGAGCGTGGTCGCCAGGCTGGTCGAATGCTGATAAGCTC
CTTAATGAGTTTATCGAGAAACAGTTGATCGACTATGCGAAGAATAGCAAGAAGGTGGTGGGAAATTCCA
CTTCCCTCCTGTCGCCGTATCTCCACTTTGGGGAGATTAGCGTGAGGCATGTGTTCCAATGTGCGCGGAT
GAAGCAAATCATTTGGGCTCGCGACAAAAACTCTGAAGGAGAGGAGTCTGCCGATTTGTTTTTGAGAGGA
ATCGGCCTTAGGGAGTATTCACGATACATCTGCTTCAACTTTCCGTTTACACATGAACAATCCCTCCTCA
GCCACCTCCGCTTCTTTCCGTGGGACGCGGACGTGGACAAATTCAAGGCCTGGCGGCAGGGGCGCACGGG
ATACCCGTTGGTGGATGCGGGTATGAGAGAGCTGTGGGCAACGGGTTGGATGCACAACCGTATTCGAGTC
ATCGTTAGTAGCTTTGCCGTTAAGTTCCTCTTGTTGCCCTGGAAATGGGGGATGAAATACTTTTGGGACA
CGCTTCTGGATGCGGACTTGGAGTGCGATATTCTTGGGTGGCAGTACATTTCGGGTTCCATCCCTGACGG
GCATGAACTTGACCGATTGGATAACCCTGCACTGCAAGGAGCAAAGTACGACCCGGAGGGAGAATACATC
AGGCAGTGGCTCCCAGAGCTGGCCCGTCTGCCCACCGAGTGGATTCACCACCCGTGGGATGCTCCCCTGA
CCGTCCTTAAAGCCTCAGGGGTCGAATTGGGGACGAATTACGCGAAACCCATCGTCGATATTGACACCGC
ACGAGAATTGCTGGCGAAAGCCATCTCAAGAACACGCGAAGCGCAGATTATGATCGGAGCAGCGCCGGCT
AGCCCCAAGAAGAAGAGAAAGGTGGAGGCCAGCGGTTCCGGACGGGCTGACGCATTGGACGATTTTGATC
TGGATATGCTGGGAAGTGACGCCCTCGATGATTTTGACCTTGACATGCTTGGTTCGGATGCCCTTGATGA
CTTTGACCTCGACATGCTCGGCAGTGACGCCCTTGATGATTTCGACCTGGACATGCTGTAAGCGGCCGCA
ACTCCCACCTGCAACATGCGTGACTGACTGAGGCCGCGACTCTAGAGTCGACCTGCAGGCATGCAAGCTT
GATATCAAGCTTATCGATAATCAACCTCTGGATTACAAAATTTGTGAAAGATTGACTGGTATTCTTAACT
ATGTTGCTCCTTTTACGCTATGTGGATACGCTGCTTTAATGCCTTTGTATCATGCTATTGCTTCCCGTAT
GGCTTTCATTTTCTCCTCCTTGTATAAATCCTGGTTGCTGTCTCTTTATGAGGAGTTGTGGCCCGTTGTC
AGGCAACGTGGCGTGGTGTGCACTGTGTTTGCTGACGCAACCCCCACTGGTTGGGGCATTGCCACCACCT
GTCAGCTCCTTTCCGGGACTTTCGCTTTCCCCCTCCCTATTGCCACGGCGGAACTCATCGCCGCCTGCCT
TGCCCGCTGCTGGACAGGGGCTCGGCTGTTGGGCACTGACAATTCCGTGGTGTTGTCGGGGAAATCATCG
TCCTTTCCTTGGCTGCTCGCCTGTGTTGCCACCTGGATTCTGCGCGGGACGTCCTTCTGCTACGTCCCTT
CGGCCCTCAATCCAGCGGACCTTCCTTCCCGCGGCCTGCTGCCGGCTCTGCGGCCTCTTCCGCGTCTTCG
CCTTCGCCCTCAGACGAGTCGGATCTCCCTTTGGGCCGCCTCCCCGCAT
